>Addgene plasmid #55237 | EBFP2-CENPB-N-22 | depositor partial sequence | sequence record 85642 | insert sequence
GACGTCAGATCCGCTAGCCACCATGGGCCCCAAGCGGCGGCAGCTGACGTTCCGGGAGAAGTCGCGGATC
ATCCAGGAGGTGGAGGAGAACCCGGACCTACGCAAGGGCGAGATCGCGCGGCGCTTCAACATCCCGCCGT
CCACGCTGAGCACGATCCTGAAGAACAAGCGCGCCATCCTGGCGTCGGAGCGCAAGTACGGGGTGGCCTC
CACCTGCCGCAAGACCAACAAGCTGTCTCCCTACGACAAGCTCGAGGGCTTGCTCATCGCCTGGTTCCAG
CAGATCCGCGCCGCCGGCCTGCCGGTCAAGGGCATCATCCTCAAGGAGAAGGCGCTGCGCATAGCCGAGG
AGCTGGGCATGGACGACTTCACCGCCTCCAACGGCTGGCTGGACCGCTTCCGCCGGCGCCACGGCGTGGT
GTCCTGCAGCGGCGTGGCCCGCGCCCGCGCGCGAAACGCTGCCCCCCGCACCCCGGCGGCGCCTGCCAGT
CCGGCCGCGGTGCCCTCGGAGGGCAGTGGCGGGAGCACTCTCGAGCTCAAGCTTCGAATTCTGCAGTCGA
CGGTACCGCGGGCCCGGGATCCACCGGTCGCCACCATGGTGAGCAAGGGCGAGGAGCTGTTCACCGGGGT
GGTGCCCATCCTGGTCGAGCTGGACGGCGACGTAAACGGCCACAAGTTCAGCGTGAGGGGCGAGGGCGAG
GGCGATGCCACCAACGGCAAGCTGACCCTGAAGTTCATCTGCACCACCGGCAAGCTGCCCGTGCCCTGGC
CCACCCTCGTGACCACCCTGAGCCACGGCGTGCAGTGCTTCGCCCGCTACCCCGACCACATGAAGCAGCA
CGACTTCTTCAAGTCCGCCATGCCCGAAGGCTACGTCCAGGAGCGCACCATCTTCTTCAAGGACGACGGC
ACCTACAAGACCCGCGCCGAGGTGAAGTTCGAGGGCGACACCCTGGTGAACCGCATCGAGCTGAAGGGCG
TCGACTTCAAGGAGGACGGCAACATCCTGGGGCACAAGCTGGAGTACAACTTCAACAGCCACAACATCTA
TATCATGGCCGTCAAGCAGAAGAACGGCATCAAGGTGAACTTCAAGATCCGCCACAACGTGGAGGACGGC
AGCGTGCAGCTCGCCGACCACTACCAGCAGAACACCCCCATCGGCGACGGCCCCGTGCTGCTGCCCGACA
GCCACTACCTGAGCACCCAGTCCGTGCTGAGCAAAGACCCCAACGAGAAGCGCGATCACATGGTCCTGCT
GGAGTTCCGCACCGCCGCCGGGATCACTCTCGGCATGGACGAGCTGTACAAGTAAGCGGCCGCGACTCTA
GATCATAATCAGCCATACC
