>Addgene plasmid #55237 | EBFP2-CENPB-N-22 | addgene partial sequence | sequence record 108286 | EGFP-N 5'-CGTCGCCGTCCAGCTCGACCAG-3'
TGCTCACCATGGTGGCGACCGGTGGATCCCGGGCCCGCGGTACCGTCGACTGCAGAATTCGAAGCTTGAG
CTCGAGAGTGCTCCCGCCACTGCCCTCCGAGGGCACCGCGGCCGGACTGGCAGGCGCCGCCGGGGTGCGG
GGGGCAGCGTTTCGCGCGCGGGCGCGGGCCACGCCGCTGCAGGACACCACGCCGTGGCGCCGGCGGAAGC
GGTCCAGCCAGCCGTTGGAGGCGGTGAAGTCGTCCATGCCCAGCTCCTCGGCTATGCGCAGCGCCTTCTC
CTTGAGGATGATGCCCTTGACCGGCAGGCCGGCGGCGCGGATCTGCTGGAACCAGGCGATGAGCAAGCCC
TCGAGCTTGTCGTAGGGAGACAGCTTGTTGGTCTTGCGGCAGGTGGAGGCCACCCCGTACTTGCGCTCCG
ACGCCAGGATGGCGCGCTTGTTCTTCAGGATCGTGCTCAGCGTGGACGGCGGGATGTTGAAGCGCCGCGC
GATCTCGCCCTTGCGTAGGTCCGGGTTCTCCTCCACCTCCTGGATGATCCGCGACTTCTCCCGGAACGTC
AGCTGCCGCCGCTTGGGGCCCATGGTGGCTAGCGGATCTGACGGTTCACTAAACCAGCTCTGCTTATATA
GACCTCCCACCGTACACGCCTACCGCCCATTTGCGTCAATGGGGCGGAGTTGTTACGACATTTTGGAAAG
TCCCGTTGATTTTGGTGCCAAAACAAACTCCCAT
