[The description below was written by a language model from this plasmid's Addgene catalogue record.]
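Description:
EBFP2-CENPB-N-22 is a mammalian expression plasmid built on the EBFP2-N1 backbone (about 4.75 kb without the insert), an N1-style fusion vector in which a gene of interest is placed upstream of the fluorescent protein coding sequence. It is maintained as a high-copy plasmid in E. coli under kanamycin selection, and it carries a neomycin resistance marker that allows G418 selection of transfected mammalian cells. No feature table is supplied with the record, so the origin of replication and the exact arrangement of the marker cassette are not documented here. The use of an SV40 polyA reverse sequencing primer suggests that an SV40 polyadenylation signal lies downstream of the fusion.

The insert is a fragment of human CENPB (centromere protein B) encoding amino acids 1–169, which the record identifies as the DNA binding domain. It is expressed from the CMV promoter, a strong constitutive promoter in most mammalian cell lines, and is fused at its C terminus to EBFP2, a blue fluorescent protein with recorded excitation and emission maxima of 383 nm and 448 nm. The "22" in the name probably refers to the linker length between the two parts, but the record does not state this. Because the CENPB DNA binding domain directs the protein to centromeric DNA, the fusion serves as a blue marker for the nucleus and centromeres, as the stated purpose indicates. It suits fluorescence microscopy of centromere position and behaviour in cells, including multicolour imaging alongside green or red fluorescent fusions.
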