Addgene plasmid #55237: EBFP2-CENPB-N-22
Purpose: Localization: Nucleus/Centromeres, Excitation: 383, Emission: 448
Depositing lab: Michael Davidson. Depositing organization: Florida State University, Tallahassee.
Backbone
  Vector backbone: EBFP2-N1
  Backbone size w/o insert (bp): 4750
  Vector type: Mammalian Expression
  Selectable markers: Neomycin (select with G418)
Growth in bacteria
  Bacterial resistance: Kanamycin, 50 μg/mL
  Growth temperature: 37°C
  Growth strain: DH5alpha
  Copy number: High Copy
Gene/Insert
  Gene/Insert name: CENPB (alt name: NM_001810.5)
  Species: H. sapiens (human)
  Mutation: aa 1-169 of CENPB (DNA Binding Domain)
  Entrez Gene: CENPB
  Promoter: CMV
  Tag / fusion protein: EBFP2 (C terminal on backbone)
  Cloning method: Unknown
  Sequencing primers: 5′ CMV-F; 3′ SV40pA-R
Terms and licenses: Academic/Nonprofit Terms; Industry Terms
Depositor comments: . Excitation = 383; Emission = 448
How to cite: EBFP2-CENPB-N-22 was a gift from Michael Davidson (Addgene plasmid # 55237 ; http://n2t.net/addgene:55237 ; RRID:Addgene_55237)
